>Addgene plasmid #59327 | pRVdG-4Halo3-mCherry | depositor full sequence | sequence record 92023 | pRVdG-4Halo3-mCherry sequence 15456 bps
GG
[124 nt withheld, positions 3-126]
C
[91 nt withheld, positions 128-218]
A
[49 nt withheld, positions 220-268]
CCTTTGACGTTGGAGTCCACGTTCTTT
[37 nt withheld, positions 296-332]
ACCCTATCTCGGTCTATTCTTTTGATTTATAAGGGATTTTGCCGATTTCGGCCTATTGGTTAAAAAAATG
AGCTGATTTAACAAAAATTTAACGCGAATTTTAACAAAATATTAACGCTTACAATTTCCATTCGCCATTC
AGGCTGCGCAACTGTTGGGAAGGGCGATCGGTGCGGGCCTCTTCGCTATTACGCCAGCTGGCGAAAGGGG
GATGTGCTGCAAGGCGATTAAGTTGGGTAACGCCAGGGTTTTCCCAGTCACGACGTTGTAAAACGACGGC
CAGTGAGCGCGCGATAAGCTTGATATCGAATTCCTGCAGCGCGTTGACATTGATTATTGACTAGTTATTA
ATAGTAATCAATTACGGGGTCATTAGTTCATAGCCCATATATGGAGTTCCGCGTTACATAACTTACGGTA
AATGGCCCGCCTGGCTGACCGCCCAACGACCCCCGCCCATTGACGTCAATAATGACGTATGTTCCCATAG
TAACGCCAATAGGGACTTTCCATTGACGTCAATGGGTGGAGTATTTACGGTAAACTGCCCACTTGGCAGT
ACATCAAGTGTATCATATGCCAAGTACGCCCCCTATTGACGTCAATGACGGTAAATGGCCCGCCTGGCAT
TATGCCCAGTACATGACCTTATGGGACTTTCCTACTTGGCAGTACATCTACGTATTAGTCATCGCTATTA
CCATGGTGATGCGGTTTTGGCAGTACATCAATGGGCGTGGATAGCGGTTTGACTCACGGGGATTTCCAAG
TCTCCACCCCATTGACGTCAATGGGAGTTTGTTTTGGCACCAAAATCAACGGGACTTTCCAAAATGTCGT
AACAACTCCGCCCCATTGACGCAAATGGGCGGTAGGCGTGTACGGTGGGAGGTCTATATAAGCAGAGCTC
TCTGGCTAACTAGAGAACCCACTGCTTACTGGCTTATCGAAATTAATACGACTCACTATAGGGAGACCCA
AGCTGGCTAGATTAAGCGTCTGATGAGTCCGTGAGGACGAAACCCGGCGTACCGGGTCACGCTTAACAAC
CAGATCAAAGAAAAAACAGACATTGTCAATTGCAAAGCAAAAATGTAACACCCCTACAATGGATGCCGAC
AAGATTGTATTCAAAGTCAATAATCAGGTGGTCTCTTTGAAGCCTGAGATTATCGTGGATCAATATGAGT
ACAAGTACCCTGCCATCAAAGATTTGAAAAAGCCCTGTATAACCCTAGGAAAGGCTCCCGATTTAAATAA
AGCATACAAGTCAGTTTTGTCAGGCATGAGCGCCGCCAAACTTAATCCTGACGATGTATGTTCCTATTTG
GCAGCGGCAATGCAGTTTTTTGAGGGGACATGTCCGGAAGACTGGACCAGCTATGGAATTGTGATTGCAC
GAAAAGGAGATAAGATCACCCCAGGTTCTCTGGTGGAGATAAAACGTACTGATGTAGAAGGGAATTGGGC
TCTGACAGGAGGCATGGAACTGACAAGAGACCCCACTGTCCCTGAGCATGCGTCCTTAGTCGGTCTTCTC
TTGAGTCTGTATAGGTTGAGCAAAATATCCGGGCAAAACACTGGTAACTATAAGACAAACATTGCAGACA
GGATAGAGCAGATTTTTGAGACAGCCCCTTTTGTTAAAATCGTGGAACACCATACTCTAATGACAACTCA
CAAAATGTGTGCTAATTGGAGTACTATACCAAACTTCAGATTTTTGGCCGGAACCTATGACATGTTTTTC
TCCCGGATTGAGCATCTATATTCAGCAATCAGAGTGGGCACAGTTGTCACTGCTTATGAAGACTGTTCAG
GACTGGTATCATTTACTGGGTTCATAAAACAAATCAATCTCACCGCTAGAGAGGCAATACTATATTTCTT
CCACAAGAACTTTGAGGAAGAGATAAGAAGAATGTTTGAGCCAGGGCAGGAGACAGCTGTTCCTCACTCT
TATTTCATCCACTTCCGTTCACTAGGCTTGAGTGGGAAATCTCCTTATTCATCAAATGCTGTTGGTCACG
TGTTCAATCTCATTCACTTTGTAGGATGCTATATGGGTCAAGTCAGATCCCTAAATGCAACGGTTATTGC
TGCATGTGCTCCTCATGAAATGTCTGTTCTAGGGGGCTATCTGGGAGAGGAATTCTTCGGGAAAGGGACA
TTTGAAAGAAGATTCTTCAGAGATGAGAAAGAACTTCAAGAATACGAGGCGGCTGAACTGACAAAGACTG
ACGTAGCACTGGCAGATGATGGAACTGTCAACTCTGACGACGAGGACTACTTTTCAGGTGAAACCAGAAG
TCCGGAGGCTGTTTATACTCGAATCATGATGAATGGAGGTCGACTAAAGAGATCTCACATACGGAGATAT
GTCTCAGTCAGTTCCAATCATCAAGCCCGTCCAAACTCATTCGCCGAGTTTCTAAACAAGACATATTCGA
GTGACTCATAAGAAGTTGAATAACAAAATGCCGGAAATCTACGGATTGTGTATATCCATCATGAAAAAAA
CTAACACCCCTCCTTTCGAACCATCCCAAACATGAGCAAGATCTTTGTCAATCCTAGTGCTATTAGAGCC
GGTCTGGCCGATCTTGAGATGGCTGAAGAAACTGTTGATCTGATCAATAGAAATATCGAAGACAATCAGG
CTCATCTCCAAGGGGAACCCATAGAGGTGGACAATCTCCCTGAGGATATGGGGCGACTTCACCTGGATGA
TGGAAAATCGCCCAACCATGGTGAGATAGCCAAGGTGGGAGAAGGCAAGTATCGAGAGGACTTTCAGATG
GATGAAGGAGAGGATCCTAGCTTCCTGTTCCAGTCATACCTGGAAAATGTTGGAGTCCAAATAGTCAGAC
AAATGAGGTCAGGAGAGAGATTTCTCAAGATATGGTCACAGACCGTAGAAGAGATTATATCCTATGTCGC
GGTCAACTTTCCCAACCCTCCAGGAAAGTCTTCAGAGGATAAATCAACCCAGACTACTGGCCGAGAGCTC
AAGAAGGAGACAACACCCACTCCTTCTCAGAGAGAAAGCCAATCATCGAAAGCCAGGATGGCGGCTCAAA
TTGCTTCTGGCCCTCCAGCCCTTGAATGGTCGGCTACCAATGAAGAGGATGATCTATCAGTGGAGGCTGA
GATCGCTCACCAGATTGCAGAAAGTTTCTCCAAAAAATATAAGTTTCCCTCTCGATCCTCAGGGATACTC
TTGTATAATTTTGAGCAATTGAAAATGAACCTTGATGATATAGTTAAAGAGGCAAAAAATGTACCAGGTG
TGACCCGTTTAGCCCATGACGGGTCCAAACTCCCCCTAAGATGTGTACTGGGATGGGTCGCTTTGGCCAA
CTCTAAGAAATTCCAGTTGTTAGTCGAATCCGACAAGCTGAGTAAAATCATGCAAGATGACTTGAATCGC
TATACATCTTGCTAACCGAACCTCTCCCCTCAGTCCCTCTAGACAATAAAATCCGAGATGTCCCAAAGTC
AACATGAAAAAAACAGGCAACACCACTGATAAAATGAACCTCCTACGTAAGATAGTGAAAAACCGCAGGG
ACGAGGACACTCAAAAATCCTCTCCCGCGTCAGCCCCTCTGGATGACGATGACTTGTGGCTTCCACCCCC
TGAATACGTCCCGCTGAAAGAACTTACAGGCAAGAAGAACATGAGGAACTTTTGTATCAACGGAAGGGTT
AAAGTGTGTAGCCCGAATGGTTACTCGTTCAGGATCCTGCGGCACATTCTGAAATCATTCGACGAGATAT
ATTCTGGGAATCATAGGATGATCGGGTTAGTCAAAGTGGTTATTGGACTGGCTTTGTCAGGATCTCCAGT
CCCTGAGGGCCTGAACTGGGTATACAAATTGAGGAGAACCTTTATCTTCCAGTGGGCTGATTCCAGGGGC
CCTCTTGAAGGGGAGGAGTTGGAATACTCTCAGGAGATCACTTGGGATGATGATACTGAGTTCGTCGGAT
TGCAAATAAGAGTGATTGCAAAACAGTGTCATATCCAGGGCAGAGTCTGGTGTATCAACATGAACCCGAG
AGCATGTCAACTATGGTCTGACATGTCTCTTCAGACACAAAGGTCCGAAGAGGACAAAGATTCCTCTCTG
CTTCTAGAATAATCAGATTATATCCCGCAAATTTATCACTTGTTTACCTCTGGAGGAGAGAACATATGGG
CTCAACTCCAACCCTTGGGAGCAATATAACAAAAAACATGTTATGGTGCCATTAAACCGCTGCATTTCAT
CAAAGTCAAGTTGATTACCTTTACATTTTGATCCTCTTGGATGTGAAAAAAACTATTAACATCCCTCAAA
AGACCCCGGGAAAGCCGCCACCATGACAGAGACCCTGCCTCCCGTGACCGAGAGTGCCGTGGCCCTTCAA
GCCGAGGTTACCCAAAGGGAGTTGTTCGAGTTCGTGCTGAACGACCCTTTGCTTGCAAGCAGTCTCTATA
TCAACATCGCACTTGCAGGACTGAGTATACTGCTGTTCGTTTTTATGACCCGAGGACTCGATGATCCACG
GGCAAAACTTATTGCTGTGTCAACCATCCTTGTGCCTGTCGTCAGCATTGCCTCCTACACTGGATTGGCG
AGCGGCCTGACAATTTCCGTTCTTGAAATGCCAGCGGGCCATTTTGCAGAAGGCAGCTCAGTGATGCTGG
GAGGAGAAGAGGTAGATGGTGTAGTCACCATGTGGGGACGGTATCTCACCTGGGCACTTTCCACGCCCAT
GATTCTCCTCGCTCTGGGTCTCCTGGCCGGAAGCAATGCTACAAAGCTCTTCACAGCTATCACTTTCGAT
ATCGCTATGTGCGTGACTGGCCTTGCCGCGGCCCTGACTACCTCCTCCCACCTCATGAGATGGTTCTGGT
ACGCTATCAGTTGTGCATGCTTTCTGGTGGTCTTGTATATCCTGCTGGTGGAGTGGGCACAGGACGCCAA
AGCCGCGGGAACCGCTGACATGTTCAATACCCTGAAGCTGTTGACAGTAGTGATGTGGCTGGGGTATCCA
ATTGTGTGGGCTCTTGGAGTCGAGGGTATCGCGGTGTTGCCCGTTGGGGTGACGAGCTGGGGATATTCTT
TCCTGGATATCGTGGCAAAGTACATTTTCGCATTCTTGCTCCTGAACTATCTGACGTCAAACGAATCTGT
CGTGTCCGGCAGCATTTTGGATGTTCCATCTGCTTCTGGGACCCCGGCTGATGATGCGGCCGCCAAGAGC
AGGATCACCAGCGAGGGCGAGTACATCCCCCTGGACCAGATCGACATCAACGTGGTGAGCAAGGGCGAGG
AGGATAACATGGCCATCATCAAGGAGTTCATGCGCTTCAAGGTGCACATGGAGGGCTCCGTGAACGGCCA
CGAGTTCGAGATCGAGGGCGAGGGCGAGGGCCGCCCCTACGAGGGCACCCAGACCGCCAAGCTGAAGGTG
ACCAAGGGTGGCCCCCTGCCCTTCGCCTGGGACATCCTGTCCCCTCAGTTCATGTACGGCTCCAAGGCCT
ACGTGAAGCACCCCGCCGACATCCCCGACTACTTGAAGCTGTCCTTCCCCGAGGGCTTCAAGTGGGAGCG
CGTGATGAACTTCGAGGACGGCGGCGTGGTGACCGTGACCCAGGACTCCTCCCTGCAGGACGGCGAGTTC
ATCTACAAGGTGAAGCTGCGCGGCACCAACTTCCCCTCCGACGGCCCCGTAATGCAGAAGAAGACCATGG
GCTGGGAGGCCTCCTCCGAGCGGATGTACCCCGAGGACGGCGCCCTGAAGGGCGAGATCAAGCAGAGGCT
GAAGCTGAAGGACGGCGGCCACTACGACGCTGAGGTCAAGACCACCTACAAGGCCAAGAAGCCCGTGCAG
CTGCCCGGCGCCTACAACGTCAACATCAAGTTGGACATCACCTCCCACAACGAGGACTACACCATCGTGG
AACAGTACGAACGCGCCGAGGGCCGCCACTCTACCGGCGGCATGGACGAGCTGTACAAGTTCTGCTACGA
GAACGAGGTGTAATGACCCGGGTTATAAAGTGCTGGGTCATCTAAGCTTTTCAGTCGAGAAAAAAACATT
AGATCAGAAGAACAACTGGCAACACTTCTCAACCTGAGACTTACTTCAAGATGCTCGATCCTGGAGAGGT
CTATGATGACCCTATTGACCCAATCGAGTTAGAGGCTGAACCCAGAGGAACCCCCATTGTCCCCAACATC
TTGAGGAACTCTGACTACAATCTCAACTCTCCTTTGATAGAAGATCCTGCTAGACTAATGTTAGAATGGT
TAAAAACAGGGAATAGACCTTATCGGATGACTCTAACAGACAATTGCTCCAGGTCTTTCAGAGTTTTGAA
AGATTATTTCAAGAAGGTAGATTTGGGTTCTCTCAAGGTGGGCGGAATGGCTGCACAGTCAATGATTTCT
CTCTGGTTATATGGTGCCCACTCTGAATCCAACAGGAGCCGGAGATGTATAACAGACTTGGCCCATTTCT
ATTCCAAGTCGTCCCCCATAGAGAAGCTGTTGAATCTCACGCTAGGAAATAGAGGGCTGAGAATCCCCCC
AGAGGGAGTGTTAAGTTGCCTTGAGAGGGTTGATTATGATAATGCATTTGGAAGGTATCTTGCCAACACG
TATTCCTCTTACTTGTTCTTCCATGTAATCACCTTATACATGAACGCCCTAGACTGGGATGAAGAAAAGA
CCATCCTAGCATTATGGAAAGATTTAACCTCAGTGGACATCGGGAAGGACTTGGTAAAGTTCAAAGACCA
AATATGGGGACTGCTGATCGTGACAAAGGACTTTGTTTACTCCCAAAGTTCCAATTGTCTTTTTGACAGA
AACTACACACTTATGCTAAAAGATCTTTTCTTGTCTCGCTTCAACTCCTTAATGGTCTTGCTCTCTCCCC
CAGAGCCCCGATACTCAGATGACTTGATATCTCAACTATGCCAGCTGTACATTGCTGGGGATCAAGTCTT
GTCTATGTGTGGAAACTCCGGCTATGAAGTCATCAAAATATTGGAGCCATATGTCGTGAATAGTTTAGTC
CAGAGAGCAGAAAAGTTTAGGCCTCTCATTCATTCCTTGGGAGACTTTCCTGTATTTATAAAAGACAAGG
TAAGTCAACTTGAAGAGACGTTCGGTCCCTGTGCAAGAAGGTTCTTTAGGGCTCTGGATCAATTCGACAA
CATACATGACTTGGTTTTTGTGTTTGGCTGTTACAGGCATTGGGGGCACCCATATATAGATTATCGAAAG
GGTCTGTCAAAACTATATGATCAGGTTCACCTTAAAAAAATGATAGATAAGTCCTACCAGGAGTGCTTAG
CAAGCGACCTAGCCAGGAGGATCCTTAGATGGGGTTTTGATAAGTACTCCAAGTGGTATCTGGATTCAAG
ATTCCTAGCCCGAGACCACCCCTTGACTCCTTATATCAAAACCCAAACATGGCCACCCAAACATATTGTA
GACTTGGTGGGGGATACATGGCACAAGCTCCCGATCACGCAGATCTTTGAGATTCCTGAATCAATGGATC
CGTCAGAAATATTGGATGACAAATCACATTCTTTCACCAGAACGAGACTAGCTTCTTGGCTGTCAGAAAA
CCGAGGGGGGCCTGTTCCTAGCGAAAAAGTTATTATCACGGCCCTGTCTAAGCCGCCTGTCAATCCCCGA
GAGTTTCTGAGGTCTATAGACCTCGGAGGATTGCCAGATGAAGACTTGATAATTGGCCTCAAGCCAAAGG
AACGGGAATTGAAGATTGAAGGTCGATTCTTTGCTCTAATGTCATGGAATCTAAGATTGTATTTTGTCAT
CACTGAAAAACTCTTGGCCAACTACATCTTGCCACTTTTTGACGCGCTGACTATGACAGACAACCTGAAC
AAGGTGTTTAAAAAGCTGATCGACAGGGTCACCGGGCAAGGGCTTTTGGACTATTCAAGGGTCACATATG
CATTTCACCTGGACTATGAAAAGTGGAACAACCATCAAAGATTAGAGTCAACAGAGGATGTATTTTCTGT
CCTAGATCAAGTGTTTGGATTGAAGAGAGTGTTTTCTAGAACACACGAGTTTTTTCAAAAGGCCTGGATC
TATTATTCAGACAGATCAGACCTCATCGGGTTACGGGAGGATCAAATATACTGCTTAGATGCGTCCAACG
GCCCAACCTGTTGGAATGGCCAGGATGGCGGGCTAGAAGGCTTACGGCAGAAGGGCTGGAGTCTAGTCAG
CTTATTGATGATAGATAGAGAATCTCAAATCAGGAACACAAGAACCAAAATACTAGCTCAAGGAGACAAC
CAGGTTTTATGTCCGACATACATGTTGTCGCCAGGGCTATCTCAAGAGGGGCTCCTCTATGAATTGGAGA
GAATATCAAGGAATGCACTTTCGATATACAGAGCCGTCGAGGAAGGGGCATCTAAGCTAGGGCTGATCAT
CAAGAAAGAAGAGACCATGTGTAGTTATGACTTCCTCATCTATGGAAAAACCCCTTTGTTTAGAGGTAAC
ATATTGGTGCCTGAGTCCAAAAGATGGGCCAGAGTCTCTTGCGTCTCTAATGACCAAATAGTCAACCTCG
CCAATATAATGTCGACAGTGTCCACCAATGCGCTAACAGTGGCACAACACTCTCAATCTTTGATCAAACC
GATGAGGGATTTTCTGCTCATGTCAGTACAGGCAGTCTTTCACTACCTGCTATTTAGCCCAATCTTAAAG
GGAAGAGTTTACAAGATTCTGAGCGCTGAAGGGGAGAGCTTTCTCCTAGCCATGTCAAGGATAATCTATC
TAGATCCTTCTTTGGGAGGGATATCTGGAATGTCCCTCGGAAGATTCCATATACGACAGTTCTCAGACCC
TGTCTCTGAAGGGTTATCCTTCTGGAGAGAGATCTGGTTAAGCTCCCAAGAGTCCTGGATTCACGCGTTG
TGTCAAGAGGCTGGAAACCCAGATCTTGGAGAGAGAACACTCGAGAGCTTCACTCGCCTTCTAGAAGATC
CGACCACCTTAAATATCAGAGGAGGGGCCAGTCCTACCATTCTACTCAAGGATGCAATCAGAAAGGCTTT
ATATGACGAGGTGGACAAGGTGGAAAATTCAGAGTTTCGAGAGGCAATCCTGTTGTCCAAGACCCATAGA
GATAATTTTATACTCTTCTTAATATCTGTTGAGCCTCTGTTTCCTCGATTTCTCAGTGAGCTATTCAGTT
CGTCTTTTTTGGGAATCCCCGAGTCAATCATTGGATTGATACAAAACTCCCGAACGATAAGAAGGCAGTT
TAGAAAGAGTCTCTCAAAAACTTTAGAAGAATCCTTCTACAACTCAGAGATCCACGGGATTAGTCGGATG
ACCCAGACACCTCAGAGGGTTGGGGGGGTGTGGCCTTGCTCTTCAGAGAGGGCAGATCTACTTAGGGAGA
TCTCTTGGGGAAGAAAAGTGGTAGGCACGACAGTTCCTCACCCTTCTGAGATGTTGGGATTACTTCCCAA
GTCCTCTATTTCTTGCACTTGTGGAGCAACAGGAGGAGGCAATCCTAGAGTTTCTGTATCAGTACTCCCG
TCCTTTGATCAGTCATTTTTTTCACGAGGCCCCCTAAAGGGATACTTGGGCTCGTCCACCTCTATGTCGA
CCCAGCTATTCCATGCATGGGAAAAAGTCACTAATGTTCATGTGGTGAAGAGAGCTCTATCGTTAAAAGA
ATCTATAAACTGGTTCATTACTAGAGATTCCAACTTGGCTCAAGCTCTAATTAGGAACATTATGTCTCTG
ACAGGCCCTGATTTCCCTCTAGAGGAGGCCCCTGTCTTCAAAAGGACGGGGTCAGCCTTGCATAGGTTCA
AGTCTGCCAGATACAGCGAAGGAGGGTATTCTTCTGTCTGCCCGAACCTCCTCTCTCATATTTCTGTTAG
TACAGACACCATGTCTGATTTGACCCAAGACGGGAAGAACTACGATTTCATGTTCCAGCCATTGATGCTT
TATGCACAGACATGGACATCAGAGCTGGTACAGAGAGACACAAGGCTAAGAGACTCTACGTTTCATTGGC
ACCTCCGATGCAACAGGTGTGTGAGACCCATTGACGACGTGACCCTGGAGACCTCTCAGATCTTCGAGTT
TCCGGATGTGTCGAAAAGAATATCCAGAATGGTTTCTGGGGCTGTGCCTCACTTCCAGAGGCTTCCCGAT
ATCCGTCTGAGACCAGGAGATTTTGAATCTCTAAGCGGTAGAGAAAAGTCTCACCATATCGGATCAGCTC
AGGGGCTCTTATACTCAATCTTAGTGGCAATTCACGACTCAGGATACAATGATGGAACCATCTTCCCTGT
CAACATATACGGCAAGGTTTCCCCTAGAGACTATTTGAGAGGGCTCGCAAGGGGAGTATTGATAGGATCC
TCGATTTGCTTCTTGACAAGAATGACAAATATCAATATTAATAGACCTCTTGAATTGGTCTCAGGGGTAA
TCTCATATATTCTCCTGAGGCTAGATAACCATCCCTCCTTGTACATAATGCTCAGAGAACCGTCTCTTAG
AGGAGAGATATTTTCTATCCCTCAGAAAATCCCCGCCGCTTATCCAACCACTATGAAAGAAGGCAACAGA
TCAATCTTGTGTTATCTCCAACATGTGCTACGCTATGAGCGAGAGATAATCACGGCGTCTCCAGAGAATG
ACTGGCTATGGATCTTTTCAGACTTTAGAAGTGCCAAAATGACGTACCTATCCCTCATTACTTACCAGTC
TCATCTTCTACTCCAGAGGGTTGAGAGAAACCTATCTAAGAGTATGAGAGATAACCTGCGACAATTGAGT
TCTTTGATGAGGCAGGTGCTGGGCGGGCACGGAGAAGATACCTTAGAGTCAGACGACAACATTCAACGAC
TGCTAAAAGACTCTTTACGAAGGACAAGATGGGTGGATCAAGAGGTGCGCCATGCAGCTAGAACCATGAC
TGGAGATTACAGCCCCAACAAGAAGGTGTCCCGTAAGGTAGGATGTTCAGAATGGGTCTGCTCTGCTCAA
CAGGTTGCAGTCTCTACCTCAGCAAACCCGGCCCCTGTCTCGGAGCTTGACATAAGGGCCCTCTCTAAGA
GGTTCCAGAACCCTTTGATCTCGGGCTTGAGAGTGGTTCAGTGGGCAACCGGTGCTCATTATAAGCTTAA
GCCTATTCTAGATGATCTCAATGTTTTCCCATCTCTCTGCCTTGTAGTTGGGGACGGGTCAGGGGGGATA
TCAAGGGCAGTCCTCAACATGTTTCCAGATGCCAAGCTTGTGTTCAACAGTCTTTTAGAGGTGAATGACC
TGATGGCTTCCGGAACACATCCACTGCCTCCTTCAGCAATCATGAGGGGAGGAAATGATATCGTCTCCAG
AGTGATAGATCTTGACTCAATCTGGGAAAAACCGTCCGACTTGAGAAACTTGGCAACCTGGAAATACTTC
CAGTCAGTCCAAAAGCAGGTCAACATGTCCTATGACCTCATTATTTGCGATGCAGAAGTTACTGACATTG
CATCTATCAACCGGATCACCCTGTTAATGTCCGATTTTGCATTGTCTATAGATGGACCACTCTATTTGGT
CTTCAAAACTTATGGGACTATGCTAGTAAATCCAAACTACAAGGCTATTCAACACCTGTCAAGAGCGTTC
CCCTCGGTCACAGGGTTTATCACCCAAGTAACTTCGTCTTTTTCATCTGAGCTCTACCTCCGATTCTCCA
AACGAGGGAAGTTTTTCAGAGATGCTGAGTACTTGACCTCTTCCACCCTTCGAGAAATGAGCCTTGTGTT
ATTCAATTGTAGCAGCCCCAAGAGTGAGATGCAGAGAGCTCGTTCCTTGAACTATCAGGATCTTGTGAGA
GGATTTCCTGAAGAAATCATATCAAATCCTTACAATGAGATGATCATAACTCTGATTGACAGTGATGTAG
AATCTTTTCTAGTCCACAAGATGGTTGATGATCTTGAGTTACAGAGGGGAACTCTGTCTAAAGTGGCTAT
CATTATAGCCATCATGATAGTTTTCTCCAACAGAGTCTTCAACGTTTCCAAACCCCTAACTGACCCCTCG
TTCTATCCACCGTCTGATCCCAAAATCCTGAGGCACTTCAACATATGTTGCAGTACTATGATGTATCTAT
CTACTGCTTTAGGTGACGTCCCTAGCTTCGCAAGACTTCACGACCTGTATAACAGACCTATAACTTATTA
CTTCAGAAAGCAAGTCATTCGAGGGAACGTTTATCTATCTTGGAGTTGGTCCAACGACACCTCAGTGTTC
AAAAGGGTAGCCTGTAATTCTAGCCTGAGTCTGTCATCTCACTGGATCAGGTTGATTTACAAGATAGTGA
AGACTACCAGACTCGTTGGCAGCATCAAGGATCTATCCAGAGAAGTGGAAAGACACCTTCATAGGTACAA
CAGGTGGATCACCCTAGAGGATATCAGATCTAGATCATCCCTACTAGACTACAGTTGCCTGTGAACCGGA
TACTCCTGGAAGCCTGCCCATGCTAAGACTCTTGTGTGATGTATCTTGAAAAAAACAAGATCCTAAATCT
GAACCTTTGGTTGTTTGATTGTTTTTCTCATTTTTGTTGTTTATTTGTTAAGCGTGGGTCGGCATGGCAT
CTCCACCTCCTCGCGGTCCGACCTGGGCATCCGAAGGAGGACGCACGTCCACTCGGATGGCTAAGGGAGG
GGCGGGGATCCGGCTGCTAACAAAGCCCGAAAGGAAGCTGAGTTGGCTGCTGCCACCGCTGAGCAATAAC
TAGCATAACCCCTTGGGGCCTCTAAACGGGTCTTGAGGGGTTTTTTGCTGAAAGGAGGAACTATATCCGG
ATCCACTAGTTCTAGAGCGGCCGCCACCGCGGTGGAGCTCCAGCTTTTGTTCCCTTTAGTGAGGGTTAAT
TGCGCGCTTGGCGTAATCATGGTCATAGCTGTTTCCTGTGTGAAATTGTTATCCGCTCACAATTCCACAC
AACATACGAGCCGGAAGCATAAAGTGTAAAGCCTGGGGTGCCTAATGAGTGAGCTAACTCACATTAATTG
CGTTGCGCTCACTGCCCGCTTTCCAGTCGGGAAACCTGTCGTGCCAGCTGCATTAATGAATCGGCCAACG
CGCGGGGAGAGGCGGTTTGCGTATTGGGCGCTCTTCCGCTTCCTCGCTCACTGACTCGCTGCGCTCGGTC
GTTCGGCTGCGGCGAGCGGTATCAGCTCACTCAAAGGCGGTAATACGGTTATCCACAGAATCAGGGGATA
ACGCAGGAAAGAACATGTGAGCAAAAGGCCAGCAAAAGGCCAGGAACCGTAAAAAGGCCGCGTTGCTGGC
GTTTTTCCATAGGCTCCGCCCCCCTGACGAGCATCACAAAAATCGACGCTCAAGTCAGAGGTGGCGAAAC
CCGACAGGACTATAAAGATACCAGGCGTTTCCCCCTGGAAGCTCCCTCGTGCGCTCTCCTGTTCCGACCC
TGCCGCTTACCGGATACCTGTCCGCCTTTCTCCCTTCGGGAAGCGTGGCGCTTTCTCATAGCTCACGCTG
TAGGTATCTCAGTTCGGTGTAGGTCGTTCGCTCCAAGCTGGGCTGTGTGCACGAACCCCCCGTTCAGCCC
GACCGCTGCGCCTTATCCGGTAACTATCGTCTTGAGTCCAACCCGGTAAGACACGACTTATCGCCACTGG
CAGCAGCCACTGGTAACAGGATTAGCAGAGCGAGGTATGTAGGCGGTGCTACAGAGTTCTTGAAGTGGTG
GCCTAACTACGGCTACACTAGAAGGACAGTATTTGGTATCTGCGCTCTGCTGAAGCCAGTTACCTTCGGA
AAAAGAGTTGGTAGCTCTTGATCCGGCAAACAAACCACCGCTGGTAGCGGTGGTTTTTTTGTTTGCAAGC
AGCAGATTACGCGCAGAAAAAAAGGATCTCAAGAAGATCCTTTGATCTTTTCTACGGGGTCTGACGCTCA
GTGGAACGAAAACTCACGTTAAGGGATTTTGGTCATGAGATTATCAAAAAGGATCTTCACCTAGATCCTT
TTAAATTAAAAATGAAGTTTTAAATCAATCTAAAGTATATATGAGTAAACTTGGTCTGACAGTTACCAAT
GCTTAATCAGTGAGGCACCTATCTCAGCGATCTGTCTATTTCGTTCATCCATAGTTGCCTGACTCCCCGT
CGTGTAGATAACTACGATACGGGAGGGCTTACCATCTGGCCCCAGTGCTGCAATGATACCGCGAGACCCA
CGCTCACCGGCTCCAGATTTATCAGCAATAAACCAGCCAGCCGGAAGGGCCGAGCGCAGAAGTGGTCCTG
CAACTTTATCCGCCTCCATCCAGTCTATTAATTGTTGCCGGGAAGCTAGAGTAAGTAGTTCGCCAGTTAA
TAGTTTGCGCAACGTTGTTGCCATTGCTACAGGCATCGTGGTGTCACGCTCGTCGTTTGGTATGGCTTCA
TTCAGCTCCGGTTCCCAACGATCAAGGCGAGTTACATGATCCCCCATGTTGTGCAAAAAAGCGGTTAGCT
CCTTCGGTCCTCCGATCGTTGTCAGAAGTAAGTTGGCCGCAGTGTTATCACTCATGGTTATGGCAGCACT
GCATAATTCTCTTACTGTCATGCCATCCGTAAGATGCTTTTCTGTGACTGGTGAGTACTCAACCAAGTCA
TTCTGAGAATAGTGTATGCGGCGACCGAGTTGCTCTTGCCCGGCGTCAATACGGGATAATACCGCGCCAC
ATAGCAGAACTTTAAAAGTGCTCATCATTGGAAAACGTTCTTCGGGGCGAAAACTCTCAAGGATCTTACC
GCTGTTGAGATCCAGTTCGATGTAACCCACTCGTGCACCCAACTGATCTTCAGCATCTTTTACTTTCACC
AGCGTTTCTGGGTGAGCAAAAACAGGAAGGCAAAATGCCGCAAAAAAGGGAATAAGGGCGACACGGAAAT
GTTGAATACTCATACTCTTCCTTTTTCAATATTATTGAAGCATTTATCAGGGTTATTGTCTCATGAGCGG
ATACATATTTGAATGTATTTAGAAAAATAAACAAATAGGGGTTCCGCGCACATTTCCCCGAAAAGTGCCA
CCTG
Features (pLannotate 1.2.2; 27 found; start..end, strand, type, name):
      3..361     +  rep_origin     f1 ori (sequence partly withheld): f1 bacteriophage origin of replication; arrow indicates direction of (+) strand synthesis
    463..618     -  CDS            lacZα (fragment): LacZα fragment of β-galactosidase; lacZ fragment
    624..652     -  misc_feature   MCS (fragment): pBluescript multiple cloning site
    658..1037    +  enhancer       CMV enhancer: human cytomegalovirus immediate early enhancer
   1038..1241    +  promoter       CMV promoter: human cytomegalovirus (CMV) immediate early promoter
   1237..1270    +  LTR            5' LTR (truncated) (fragment): truncated 5' long terminal repeat (LTR) from HIV-1
   1286..1304    +  promoter       T7 promoter: promoter for bacteriophage T7 RNA polymerase
   1330..1355    +  misc_RNA       sTRSV HHRz (fragment): hammerhead ribozyme from the tobacco ringspot virus satellite RNA (Khvorova et al., 2003)
   1441..2790    +  CDS            N: NCAP_RABVS - Experimental evidence at protein level: Swiss-Prot protein existence level 1. Encapsidates the genome in a ratio of one protein N per nine ribonucleotides, protecting it from nucleases. If expressed without protein P it binds non-specifically RNA and therefore can bind it's own mRNA. Interaction with protein P abolishes any non-specific RNA binding, and prevents phosphorylation. The soluble N-P complex encapsidates specifically the genomic RNA, with protein N protecting the genome like a pearl necklace. The encapsidated genomic RNA is termed the nucleocapsid (NC) and serves as tem
   2884..3774    +  CDS            P: PHOSP_RABVS - Experimental evidence at protein level: Swiss-Prot protein existence level 1. Non catalytic polymerase cofactor and regulatory protein that plays a role in viral transcription and replication. Stabilizes the RNA polymerase L to the N-RNA template and binds the soluble protein N, preventing it from encapsidating non-genomic RNA. Also inhibits host IFN-alpha and IFN-beta signaling by binding and retaining phosphorylated STAT1 in the cytoplasm or by inhibiting the DNA binding of STAT1 in the nucleus. Might be involved, through interaction with host dynein, in intracellular microtubu
   3866..4471    +  CDS            M: MATRX_RABVS - Experimental evidence at protein level: Swiss-Prot protein existence level 1. Plays a major role in assembly, budding and uncoating of virion after membrane fusion (PubMed:33208464). Completely covers the ribonucleoprotein coil and keep it in condensed bullet-shaped form. Inhibits viral transcription and stimulates replication. Plays a major role in early induction of TRAIL-mediated apoptosis in infected neurons (PubMed:12771432, PubMed:9847327). From Rabies virus (strain SAD B19) (RABV).
   4695..5567    +  CDS            hop: BACH_NATPH - Experimental evidence at protein level: Swiss-Prot protein existence level 1. Light-driven anion pump. Binding affinity for the anions is in the order, bromide > chloride > nitrate > azide > bromate and binding is pH dependent. From Natronomonas pharaonis (Natronobacterium pharaonis).
   5577..5636    +  CDS            KCNJ2 (fragment): KCNJ2_HUMAN - Also known as IRK1. Experimental evidence at protein level: Swiss-Prot protein existence level 1. Probably participates in establishing action potential waveform and excitability of neuronal and muscle tissues. Inward rectifier potassium channels are characterized by a greater tendency to allow potassium to flow into the cell rather than out of it. Their voltage dependence is regulated by the concentration of extracellular potassium; as external potassium is raised, the voltage range of the channel opening shifts to more positive voltages. The inward rectification is mainly due t
   5635..6342    +  CDS            mCherry: monomeric derivative of DsRed fluorescent protein (Shaner et al., 2004) mammalian codon-optimized
   6473..12853   +  CDS            L: L_RABVS - Experimental evidence at protein level: Swiss-Prot protein existence level 1. RNA-directed RNA polymerase that catalyzes the replication of viral genomic RNA. The template is composed of the viral RNA tightly encapsidated by the nucleoprotein (N). The replicase mode is dependent on intracellular N protein concentration. In this mode, the polymerase replicates the whole viral genome without recognizing transcriptional signals, and the replicated genome is not caped or polyadenylated. From Rabies virus (strain SAD B19) (RABV).
  12985..13077   +  ncRNA          HDV ribozyme: Accession: RF00094 - Hepatitis delta virus ribozyme
  13085..13134   +  CDS            SET1 (fragment): solubility-enhancement tag derived from T7 phage gene 10B
  13142..13189   +  terminator     T7 terminator: transcription terminator for bacteriophage T7 RNA polymerase
  13211..13252   -  misc_feature   MCS (fragment): pBluescript multiple cloning site
  13265..13283   -  promoter       T3 promoter: promoter for bacteriophage T3 RNA polymerase
  13326..13348   -  protein_bind   lac operator (fragment): The lac repressor binds to the lac operator to inhibit transcription in E. coli. This inhibition can be relieved by adding lactose or isopropyl-β-D-thiogalactopyranoside (IPTG). lac repressor encoded by lacI
  13352..13382   -  promoter       lac promoter: promoter for the E. coli lac operon
  13397..13418   -  protein_bind   CAP binding site: CAP binding activates transcription in the presence of cAMP. E. coli catabolite activator protein
  13431..13523   -  CDS            lacI (fragment): lac repressor; lacI; The lac repressor binds to the lac operator to inhibit transcription in E. coli. This inhibition can be relieved by adding lactose or isopropyl-β-D-thiogalactopyranoside (IPTG).
  13706..14294   -  rep_origin     ori: high-copy-number ColE1/pMB1/pBR322/pUC origin of replication
  14465..15325   -  CDS            AmpR: β-lactamase; bla; confers resistance to ampicillin, carbenicillin, and related antibiotics
  15326..15430   -  promoter       AmpR promoter: bla
