[The description below was written by a language model from this plasmid's Addgene catalogue record and pLannotate feature annotations shown in this document.]
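Description:
pRVdG-4Halo3-mCherry is a rabies virus genome plasmid: a full-length cDNA copy of a glycoprotein-deleted SAD B19 rabies genome carried in the cSPBN (pSAD) backbone, which is built on a pBluescript-type plasmid. It is about 15.5 kb and is propagated in E. coli through a high-copy ColE1/pUC origin with ampicillin selection. An f1 origin and remnants of the lacZα/MCS region are also present.

The viral cDNA sits downstream of a CMV enhancer/promoter and a T7 promoter, so the antigenome-length RNA can be transcribed either by host RNA polymerase II or by T7 polymerase. A hammerhead ribozyme at the 5′ end and a hepatitis delta virus ribozyme at the 3′ end, followed by a T7 terminator, trim the transcript to exact viral termini, as needed for encapsidation and replication. The annotated viral genes are N, P, M and L in their native order. No G open reading frame is annotated, and the transgene occupies the position between M and L.

That transgene is eNpHR 3.0-mCherry, made up of the Natronomonas pharaonis halorhodopsin light-driven chloride pump, a short Kir2.1 (KCNJ2)-derived segment that serves as a membrane-trafficking signal in this opsin version, and a C-terminal mCherry. Once virus is rescued, the fusion is expressed from the viral genome by the rabies polymerase rather than directly from CMV.

The plasmid would typically be used to recover G-deleted rabies virus in cells supplying the viral proteins in trans. Such vectors are commonly used for retrograde or monosynaptic labelling of neurons, here combined with optogenetic silencing and red fluorescence. The record itself states only that it expresses eNpHR 3.0-mCherry.
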