Addgene plasmid #59327: pRVdG-4Halo3-mCherry
Purpose: Expresses eNpHR 3.0-mCherry
Depositing lab: Ian Wickersham. Depositing organization: Massachusetts Institute of Technology.
Backbone
  Vector backbone: cSPBN (pSAD)
  Backbone manufacturer: Karl-Klaus Conzelmann & Matthias Schnell
  Backbone size w/o insert (bp): 13782
  Total vector size (bp): 15456
  Vector type: Mammalian Expression ; Rabies Virus
Growth in bacteria
  Bacterial resistance: Ampicillin, 100 μg/mL
  Growth temperature: 37°C
  Growth strain: DH5alpha
  Growth instructions: DH5alpha at 37C
  Copy number: High Copy
Gene/Insert
  Gene/Insert name: eNpHR 3.0-mCherry
  Species: Synthetic
  Insert size (bp): 1674
  Promoter: CMV
  Tag / fusion protein: mCherry (C terminal on insert)
  Cloning method: Unknown
  Sequencing primers: 5′ CATCAAAGTCAAGTTGATTACC; 3′ TAGACCTCTCCAGGATCG
Terms and licenses: Academic/Nonprofit Terms; Industry Terms: Not Available to Industry
Depositor comments: Alternative name: pRVdG-4Halo3C
How to cite: pRVdG-4Halo3-mCherry was a gift from Ian Wickersham (Addgene plasmid # 59327 ; http://n2t.net/addgene:59327 ; RRID:Addgene_59327)
