>Addgene plasmid #59327 | pRVdG-4Halo3-mCherry | addgene partial sequence | sequence record 95918 | B19M-F 5'-ACAAAGGTCCGAAGAGGACA-3'
ATCAGATTATATCCCGCAAATTTATCACTTGTTTACCTCTGGAGGAGAGAACATATGGGCTCAACTCCAA
CCCTTGGGAGCAATATAACAAAAAACATGTTATGGTGCCATTAAACCGCTGCATTTCATCAAAGTCAAGT
TGATTACCTTTACATTTTGATCCTCTTGGATGTGAAAAAAACTATTAACATCCCTCAAAAGACCCCGGGA
AAGCCGCCACCATGACAGAGACCCTGCCTCCCGTGACCGAGAGTGCCGTGGCCCTTCAAGCCGAGGTTAC
CCAAAGGGAGTTGTTCGAGTTCGTGCTGAACGACCCTTTGCTTGCAAGCAGTCTCTATATCAACATCGCA
CTTGCAGGACTGAGTATACTGCTGTTCGTTTTTATGACCCGAGGACTCGATGATCCACGGGCAAAACTTA
TTGCTGTGTCAACCATCCTTGTGCCTGTCGTCAGCATTGCCTCCTACACTGGATTGGCGAGCGGCCTGAC
AATTTCCGTTCTTGAAATGCCAGCGGGCCATTTTGCAGAAGGCAGCTCAGTGATGCTGGGAGGAGAAGAG
GTAGATGGTGTAGTCACCATGTGGGGACGGTATCTCACCTGGGCACTTTCCACGCCCATGATTCTCCTCG
CTCTGGGTCTCCTGGCCGGAAGCAATGCTACAAAGCTCTTCACAGCTATCACTTTCGATATCGCTATGTG
CGTGACTGGCCTTGCCGCGGCCCTGACTACCTCCTCCCACCTCATGAGATGGTTCTGGTACGCTATCAGT
TGTGCATGCTTTCTGGTGGTCTTGTATATCCTGCTGGTGGAGTGGGCACAGGACGCCAA
