>Addgene plasmid #59327 | pRVdG-4Halo3-mCherry | addgene partial sequence | sequence record 95935 | B19L-R 5'-CGATTGGGTCAATAGGGTCA-3'
AGTAAGTCTCAGGTTGAGAAGTGTTGCCAGTTGTTCTTCTGATCTAATGTTTTTTTCTCGACTGAAAAGC
TTAGATGACCCAGCACTTTATAACCCGGGTCATTACACCTCGTTCTCGTAGCAGAACTTGTACAGCTCGT
CCATGCCGCCGGTAGAGTGGCGGCCCTCGGCGCGTTCGTACTGTTCCACGATGGTGTAGTCCTCGTTGTG
GGAGGTGATGTCCAACTTGATGTTGACGTTGTAGGCGCCGGGCAGCTGCACGGGCTTCTTGGCCTTGTAG
GTGGTCTTGACCTCAGCGTCGTAGTGGCCGCCGTCCTTCAGCTTCAGCCTCTGCTTGATCTCGCCCTTCA
GGGCGCCGTCCTCGGGGTACATCCGCTCGGAGGAGGCCTCCCAGCCCATGGTCTTCTTCTGCATTACGGG
GCCGTCGGAGGGGAAGTTGGTGCCGCGCAGCTTCACCTTGTAGATGAACTCGCCGTCCTGCAGGGAGGAG
TCCTGGGTCACGGTCACCACGCCGCCGTCCTCGAAGTTCATCACGCGCTCCCACTTGAAGCCCTCGGGGA
AGGACAGCTTCAAGTAGTCGGGGATGTCGGCGGGGTGCTTCACGTAGGCCTTGGAGCCGTACATGAACTG
AGGGGACAGGATGTCCCAGGCGAAGGGCAGGGGGCCACCCTTGGTCACCTTCAGCTTGGCGGTCTGGGTG
CCCTCGTAGGGGCGGCCCTCGCCCTCGCCCTCGATCTCGAACTCGTGGCCGTTCACGGAGCCCTCCATGT
GCACCTTGAAGCGCATGAACTCCT
