>Addgene plasmid #59327 | pRVdG-4Halo3-mCherry | addgene partial sequence | sequence record 95961 | mCherry-R 5'-TTGGTCACCTTCAGCTTGG-3'
CCTCGATCTCGAACTCGTGGCCGTTCACGGAGCCCTCCATGTGCACCTTGAAGCGCATGAACTCCTTGAT
GATGGCCATGTTATCCTCCTCGCCCTTGCTCACCACGTTGATGTCGATCTGGTCCAGGGGGATGTACTCG
CCCTCGCTGGTGATCCTGCTCTTGGCGGCCGCATCATCAGCCGGGGTCCCAGAAGCAGATGGAACATCCA
AAATGCTGCCGGACACGACAGATTCGTTTGACGTCAGATAGTTCAGGAGCAAGAATGCGAAAATGTACTT
TGCCACGATATCCAGGAAAGAATATCCCCAGCTCGTCACCCCAACGGGCAACACCGCGATACCCTCGACT
CCAAGAGCCCACACAATTGGATACCCCAGCCACATCACTACTGTCAACAGCTTCAGGGTATTGAACATGT
CAGCGGTTCCCGCGGCTTTGGCGTCCTGTGCCCACTCCACCAGCAGGATATACAAGACCACCAGAAAGCA
TGCACAACTGATAGCGTACCAGAACCATCTCATGAGGTGGGAGGAGGTAGTCAGGGCCGCGGCAAGGCCA
GTCACGCACATAGCGATATCGAAAGTGATAGCTGTGAAGAGCTTTGTAGCATTGCTTCCGGCCAGGAGAC
CCAGAGCGAGGAGAATCATGGGCGTGGAAAGTGCCCAGGTGAGATACCGTCCCCACATGGTGACTACACC
ATCTACCTCTTCTCCTCCCAGCATCACTGAGCTGCCTTCTGCAAAATGGCCCGCTGGCATTTCAAGAACG
GAAATTGTCAGGCCGCTCGCCAATCCAGTGTAGGAGGCAATGCTGACGACAGGCACAAGGATGGTTGACA
CAGCAATAAGTT
